Addgene plasmid #185276: pST_APOE_HUMAN_R163C (pBS0842)
Purpose: For the mammalian expression of the human protein APOE_HUMAN_R163C. This is one of the bottom performing targets in our apoptosis assay (it induced apoptosis).
Depositing lab: Pamela Silver. Depositing organization: Harvard Medical School. Publication: Natural and Designed Proteins Inspired by Extremotolerant Organisms Can Form Condensates and Attenuate Apoptosis in Human Cells. Veling MT, Nguyen DT, Thadani NN, Oster ME, Rollins NJ, Brock KP, Bethel NP, Lim S, Baker D, Way JC, Marks DS, Chang RL, Silver PA. ACS Synth Biol. 2022 Mar 18;11(3):1292-1302. doi: 10.1021/acssynbio.1c00572. Epub 2022 Feb 18. PubMed 35176859.
Backbone
  Vector backbone: YK 02
  Vector type: Mammalian Expression
Growth in bacteria
  Bacterial resistance: Ampicillin, 100 μg/mL
  Growth temperature: 37°C
  Growth strain: DH5alpha
  Copy number: High Copy
Gene/Insert
  Gene/Insert name: APOE_HUMAN_R163C
  Species: H. sapiens (human)
  Insert size (bp): 954
  Mutation: R163C
  Cloning method: Gibson Cloning
Terms and licenses: Academic/Nonprofit Terms; Industry Terms: Not Available to Industry
Depositor comments: This is one of the bottom performing targets in our apoptosis assay (it induced apoptosis). See supplemental table 2 in our paper to see its performance in our assay. The negative control for this assay is pSecTag2 B which can be obtained from Thermo here https://www.thermofisher.com/order/catalog/product/V90020
How to cite: pST_APOE_HUMAN_R163C (pBS0842) was a gift from Pamela Silver (Addgene plasmid # 185276 ; http://n2t.net/addgene:185276 ; RRID:Addgene_185276)
