[The description below was written by a language model from this plasmid's Addgene catalogue record and pLannotate feature annotations shown in this document.]
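Description:
pST_APOE_HUMAN_R163C (pBS0842) is a 5,864-nt mammalian expression plasmid built on a backbone recorded as YK 02. It carries the coding sequence for human apolipoprotein E with an R163C substitution. The roughly 950-bp APOE open reading frame was inserted by Gibson cloning downstream of the human cytomegalovirus immediate-early enhancer and promoter and is followed by the bovine growth hormone polyadenylation signal, an arrangement that gives strong constitutive transcription in transfected mammalian cells. A T7 promoter sits between the CMV promoter and the insert and can serve for in vitro transcription or as a sequencing primer site. No epitope tag or reporter is annotated on the insert. The short "truncated HIV-1 5' LTR" hit overlapping the end of the CMV promoter is only a small fragment, and nothing else in the record suggests a lentiviral vector.

In E. coli the plasmid is maintained at high copy through a ColE1/pUC-type origin and selected with ampicillin via β-lactamase. An f1 origin is also present, which allows single-stranded DNA production. A second cassette places the Sh ble gene (BleoR) under tandem SV40 early and bacterial EM7 promoters with an SV40 polyadenylation signal, so Zeocin-family selection is possible in both mammalian cells and bacteria. Remnant lac promoter/operator, lacI and bom fragments are backbone leftovers.

The depositors made this construct as part of a screen of natural and designed proteins for effects on apoptosis in human cells. The APOE variant was among the bottom-performing targets, meaning that it induced apoptosis. The negative control for that assay was the pSecTag2 B vector.
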