Features (pLannotate 1.2.2; 21 found; start..end, strand, type, name):
     24..76      -  misc_feature   bom (fragment): basis of mobility region from pBR322
    231..610     +  enhancer       CMV enhancer: human cytomegalovirus immediate early enhancer
    611..814     +  promoter       CMV promoter: human cytomegalovirus (CMV) immediate early promoter
    810..843     +  LTR            5' LTR (truncated) (fragment): truncated 5' long terminal repeat (LTR) from HIV-1
    859..877     +  promoter       T7 promoter: promoter for bacteriophage T7 RNA polymerase
    901..1851    +  CDS            APOE: APOE_HUMAN - Experimental evidence at protein level: Swiss-Prot protein existence level 1. (Microbial infection) Through its interaction with HCV envelope glycoprotein E2, participates in the attachment of HCV to HSPGs and other receptors (LDLr, VLDLr, and SR-B1) on the cell surface and to the assembly, maturation and infectivity of HCV viral particles (PubMed:25122793, PubMed:29695434). This interaction is probably promoted via the up-regulation of cellular autophagy by the virus (PubMed:29695434). From Homo sapiens (Human).
   1874..2098    +  polyA_signal   bGH poly(A) signal: bovine growth hormone polyadenylation signal
   2102..2123    +  promoter       SV40 promoter (fragment): SV40 enhancer and early promoter
   2144..2572    +  rep_origin     f1 ori (sequence partly withheld): f1 bacteriophage origin of replication; arrow indicates direction of (+) strand synthesis
   2586..2915    +  promoter       SV40 promoter: SV40 enhancer and early promoter
   2963..3010    +  promoter       EM7 promoter: synthetic bacterial promoter&nbsp
   3029..3403    +  CDS            BleoR: antibiotic-binding protein; Sh ble from Streptoalloteichus hindustanus; confers resistance to bleomycin, phleomycin, and Zeocin™
   3413..3538    +  CDS            ble (fragment): BLE_KLEPN - Experimental evidence at protein level: Swiss-Prot protein existence level 1. Binding protein with a strong affinity to the bleomycin family of antibiotics. Binds to CL990; an antimitotic-antibiotic compound. From Klebsiella pneumoniae.
   3533..3654    +  polyA_signal   SV40 poly(A) signal: SV40 polyadenylation signal
   3727..3743    -  protein_bind   lac operator: The lac repressor binds to the lac operator to inhibit transcription in E. coli. This inhibition can be relieved by adding lactose or isopropyl-β-D-thiogalactopyranoside (IPTG). lac repressor encoded by lacI
   3751..3781    -  promoter       lac promoter: promoter for the E. coli lac operon
   3796..3817    -  protein_bind   CAP binding site: CAP binding activates transcription in the presence of cAMP. E. coli catabolite activator protein
   3830..3922    -  CDS            lacI (fragment): lac repressor; lacI; The lac repressor binds to the lac operator to inhibit transcription in E. coli. This inhibition can be relieved by adding lactose or isopropyl-β-D-thiogalactopyranoside (IPTG).
   4105..4693    -  rep_origin     ori: high-copy-number ColE1/pMB1/pBR322/pUC origin of replication
   4864..5724    -  CDS            AmpR: β-lactamase; bla; confers resistance to ampicillin, carbenicillin, and related antibiotics
   5725..5829    -  promoter       AmpR promoter: bla
>Addgene plasmid #185276 | pST_APOE_HUMAN_R163C (pBS0842) | addgene full sequence | sequence record 363810 | Addgene NGS Result
GATCGGGAGATCTCCCGATCCCCTATGGTGCACTCTCAGTACAATCTGCTCTGATGCCGCATAGTTAAGC
CAGTATCTGCTCCCTGCTTGTGTGTTGGAGGTCGCTGAGTAGTGCGCGAGCAAAATTTAAGCTACAACAA
GGCAAGGCTTGACCGACAATTGCATGAAGAATCTGCTTAGGGTTAGGCGTTTTGCGCTGCTTCGCGATGT
ACGGGCCAGATATACGCGTTGACATTGATTATTGACTAGTTATTAATAGTAATCAATTACGGGGTCATTA
GTTCATAGCCCATATATGGAGTTCCGCGTTACATAACTTACGGTAAATGGCCCGCCTGGCTGACCGCCCA
ACGACCCCCGCCCATTGACGTCAATAATGACGTATGTTCCCATAGTAACGCCAATAGGGACTTTCCATTG
ACGTCAATGGGTGGAGTATTTACGGTAAACTGCCCACTTGGCAGTACATCAAGTGTATCATATGCCAAGT
ACGCCCCCTATTGACGTCAATGACGGTAAATGGCCCGCCTGGCATTATGCCCAGTACATGACCTTATGGG
ACTTTCCTACTTGGCAGTACATCTACGTATTAGTCATCGCTATTACCATGGTGATGCGGTTTTGGCAGTA
CATCAATGGGCGTGGATAGCGGTTTGACTCACGGGGATTTCCAAGTCTCCACCCCATTGACGTCAATGGG
AGTTTGTTTTGGCACCAAAATCAACGGGACTTTCCAAAATGTCGTAACAACTCCGCCCCATTGACGCAAA
TGGGCGGTAGGCGTGTACGGTGGGAGGTCTATATAAGCAGAGCTCTCTGGCTAACTAGAGAACCCACTGC
TTACTGGCTTATCGAAATTAATACGACTCACTATAGGGAGACCCAAGCTGGCTAGCCACCATGAAAGTGT
TATGGGCAGCATTGTTGGTGACATTTTTAGCTGGGTGCCAGGCCAAAGTGGAACAAGCAGTGGAAACAGA
ACCTGAACCTGAACTGAGACAGCAGACCGAATGGCAAAGTGGCCAGAGATGGGAACTGGCCCTGGGGAGA
TTTTGGGACTATCTGAGATGGGTGCAGACCCTGAGCGAGCAGGTGCAGGAGGAGCTCCTGAGCTCTCAGG
TGACACAGGAACTGAGAGCCCTGATGGACGAGACTATGAAGGAACTGAAGGCCTACAAATCTGAGCTGGA
AGAGCAGCTGACCCCCGTGGCTGAAGAGACCCGCGCTCGCTTGTCCAAAGAGCTCCAGGCCGCCCAGGCC
CGGCTGGGTGCCGATATGGAGGACGTCTGCGGCCGCCTGGTCCAGTACCGCGGGGAAGTGCAGGCTATGC
TGGGGCAGTCTACAGAGGAGCTCCGGGTCAGACTGGCCTCTCACCTGCGGAAGCTGTGCAAGAGGTTGCT
CCGCGACGCCGACGACCTCCAGAAGCGCCTGGCTGTGTACCAGGCCGGCGCCCGGGAAGGCGCCGAGCGC
GGACTCTCCGCTATCAGGGAGCGGCTCGGCCCTCTGGTTGAACAGGGCAGAGTCAGGGCTGCCACTGTGG
GGAGCCTCGCCGGACAGCCCCTCCAGGAGAGAGCCCAGGCCTGGGGCGAGCGCCTGCGAGCTAGAATGGA
GGAGATGGGGTCCAGAACCCGCGACCGCCTGGACGAAGTGAAGGAGCAGGTGGCCGAGGTGCGTGCCAAA
CTGGAGGAACAGGCCCAGCAGATCCGCCTCCAGGCTGAGGCCTTCCAGGCCAGACTGAAGAGCTGGTTTG
AGCCTCTTGTGGAGGATATGCAGCGGCAGTGGGCCGGGCTGGTCGAGAAGGTGCAGGCCGCCGTGGGCAC
TTCCGCCGCCCCTGTCCCCAGCGACAACCATTGAACCCGCTGATCAGCCTCGACTGTGCCTTCTAGTTGC
CAGCCATCTGTTGTTTGCCCCTCCCCCGTGCCTTCCTTGACCCTGGAAGGTGCCACTCCCACTGTCCTTT
CCTAATAAAATGAGGAAATTGCATCGCATTGTCTGAGTAGGTGTCATTCTATTCTGGGGGGTGGGGTGGG
GCAGGACAGCAAGGGGGAGGATTGGGAAGACAATAGCAGGCATGCTGGGGATGCGGTGGGCTCTATGGCT
TCTGAGGCGGAAAGAACCAGCTGGGGCTCTAGGGGGTATCCCC
[124 nt withheld, positions 2144-2267]
C
[91 nt withheld, positions 2269-2359]
A
[49 nt withheld, positions 2361-2409]
CCTTTGACGTTGGAGTCCACGTTCTTT
[37 nt withheld, positions 2437-2473]
ACCCTATCTCGGTCTATTCTTTTGATTTATAAGGGATTTTGCCGATTTCGGCCTATTGGTTAAAAAATGA
GCTGATTTAACAAAAATTTAACGCGAATTAATTCTGTGGAATGTGTGTCAGTTAGGGTGTGGAAAGTCCC
CAGGCTCCCCAGCAGGCAGAAGTATGCAAAGCATGCATCTCAATTAGTCAGCAACCAGGTGTGGAAAGTC
CCCAGGCTCCCCAGCAGGCAGAAGTATGCAAAGCATGCATCTCAATTAGTCAGCAACCATAGTCCCGCCC
CTAACTCCGCCCATCCCGCCCCTAACTCCGCCCAGTTCCGCCCATTCTCCGCCCCATGGCTGACTAATTT
TTTTTATTTATGCAGAGGCCGAGGCCGCCTCTGCCTCTGAGCTATTCCAGAAGTAGTGAGGAGGCTTTTT
TGGAGGCCTAGGCTTTTGCAAAAAGCTCCCGGGAGCTTGTATATCCATTTTCGGATCTGATCAGCACGTG
TTGACAATTAATCATCGGCATAGTATATCGGCATAGTATAATACGACAAGGTGAGGAACTAAACCATGGC
CAAGTTGACCAGTGCCGTTCCGGTGCTCACCGCGCGCGACGTCGCCGGAGCGGTCGAGTTCTGGACCGAC
CGGCTCGGGTTCTCCCGGGACTTCGTGGAGGACGACTTCGCCGGTGTGGTCCGGGACGACGTGACCCTGT
TCATCAGCGCGGTCCAGGACCAGGTGGTGCCGGACAACACCCTGGCCTGGGTGTGGGTGCGCGGCCTGGA
CGAGCTGTACGCCGAGTGGTCGGAGGTCGTGTCCACGAACTTCCGGGACGCCTCCGGGCCGGCCATGACC
GAGATCGGCGAGCAGCCGTGGGGGCGGGAGTTCGCCCTGCGCGACCCGGCCGGCAACTGCGTGCACTTCG
TGGCCGAGGAGCAGGACTGACACGTGCTACGAGATTTCGATTCCACCGCCGCCTTCTATGAAAGGTTGGG
CTTCGGAATCGTTTTCCGGGACGCCGGCTGGATGATCCTCCAGCGCGGGGATCTCATGCTGGAGTTCTTC
GCCCACCCCAACTTGTTTATTGCAGCTTATAATGGTTACAAATAAAGCAATAGCATCACAAATTTCACAA
ATAAAGCATTTTTTTCACTGCATTCTAGTTGTGGTTTGTCCAAACTCATCAATGTATCTTATCATGTCTG
TATACCGTCGACCTCTAGCTAGAGCTTGGCGTAATCATGGTCATAGCTGTTTCCTGTGTGAAATTGTTAT
CCGCTCACAATTCCACACAACATACGAGCCGGAAGCATAAAGTGTAAAGCCTGGGGTGCCTAATGAGTGA
GCTAACTTACATTAATTGCGTTGCGCTCACTGCCCGCTTTCCAGTCGGGAAACCTGTCGTGCCAGCTGCA
TTAATGAATCGGCCAACGCGCGGGGAGAGGCGGTTTGCGTATTGGGCGCTCTTCCGCTTCCTCGCTCACT
GACTCGCTGCGCTCGGTCGTTCGGCTGCGGCGAGCGGTATCAGCTCACTCAAAGGCGGTAATACGGTTAT
CCACAGAATCAGGGGATAACGCAGGAAAGAACATGTGAGCAAAAGGCCAGCAAAAGGCCAGGAACCGTAA
AAAGGCCGCGTTGCTGGCGTTTTTCCATAGGCTCCGCCCCCCTGACGAGCATCACAAAAATCGACGCTCA
AGTCAGAGGTGGCGAAACCCGACAGGACTATAAAGATACCAGGCGTTTCCCCCTGGAAGCTCCCTCGTGC
GCTCTCCTGTTCCGACCCTGCCGCTTACCGGATACCTGTCCGCCTTTCTCCCTTCGGGAAGCGTGGCGCT
TTCTCATAGCTCACGCTGTAGGTATCTCAGTTCGGTGTAGGTCGTTCGCTCCAAGCTGGGCTGTGTGCAC
GAACCCCCCGTTCAGCCCGACCGCTGCGCCTTATCCGGTAACTATCGTCTTGAGTCCAACCCGGTAAGAC
ACGACTTATCGCCACTGGCAGCAGCCACTGGTAACAGGATTAGCAGAGCGAGGTATGTAGGCGGTGCTAC
AGAGTTCTTGAAGTGGTGGCCTAACTACGGCTACACTAGAAGAACAGTATTTGGTATCTGCGCTCTGCTG
AAGCCAGTTACCTTCGGAAAAAGAGTTGGTAGCTCTTGATCCGGCAAACAAACCACCGCTGGTAGCGGTG
GTTTTTTTGTTTGCAAGCAGCAGATTACGCGCAGAAAAAAAGGATCTCAAGAAGATCCTTTGATCTTTTC
TACGGGGTCTGACGCTCAGTGGAACGAAAACTCACGTTAAGGGATTTTGGTCATGAGATTATCAAAAAGG
ATCTTCACCTAGATCCTTTTAAATTAAAAATGAAGTTTTAAATCAATCTAAAGTATATATGAGTAAACTT
GGTCTGACAGTTACCAATGCTTAATCAGTGAGGCACCTATCTCAGCGATCTGTCTATTTCGTTCATCCAT
AGTTGCCTGACTCCCCGTCGTGTAGATAACTACGATACGGGAGGGCTTACCATCTGGCCCCAGTGCTGCA
ATGATACCGCGAGACCCACGCTCACCGGCTCCAGATTTATCAGCAATAAACCAGCCAGCCGGAAGGGCCG
AGCGCAGAAGTGGTCCTGCAACTTTATCCGCCTCCATCCAGTCTATTAATTGTTGCCGGGAAGCTAGAGT
AAGTAGTTCGCCAGTTAATAGTTTGCGCAACGTTGTTGCCATTGCTACAGGCATCGTGGTGTCACGCTCG
TCGTTTGGTATGGCTTCATTCAGCTCCGGTTCCCAACGATCAAGGCGAGTTACATGATCCCCCATGTTGT
GCAAAAAAGCGGTTAGCTCCTTCGGTCCTCCGATCGTTGTCAGAAGTAAGTTGGCCGCAGTGTTATCACT
CATGGTTATGGCAGCACTGCATAATTCTCTTACTGTCATGCCATCCGTAAGATGCTTTTCTGTGACTGGT
GAGTACTCAACCAAGTCATTCTGAGAATAGTGTATGCGGCGACCGAGTTGCTCTTGCCCGGCGTCAATAC
GGGATAATACCGCGCCACATAGCAGAACTTTAAAAGTGCTCATCATTGGAAAACGTTCTTCGGGGCGAAA
ACTCTCAAGGATCTTACCGCTGTTGAGATCCAGTTCGATGTAACCCACTCGTGCACCCAACTGATCTTCA
GCATCTTTTACTTTCACCAGCGTTTCTGGGTGAGCAAAAACAGGAAGGCAAAATGCCGCAAAAAAGGGAA
TAAGGGCGACACGGAAATGTTGAATACTCATACTCTTCCTTTTTCAATATTATTGAAGCATTTATCAGGG
TTATTGTCTCATGAGCGGATACATATTTGAATGTATTTAGAAAAATAAACAAATAGGGGTTCCGCGCACA
TTTCCCCGAAAAGTGCCACCTGACGTCGACG
